Addgene plasmid #116433: pHAGE-MEOX2-H76_H77delinsH
Purpose: Lentiviral expression of MEOX2 H76_H77delinsH
Depositing lab: Gordon Mills & Kenneth Scott. Publication: Systematic Functional Annotation of Somatic Mutations in Cancer. Ng PK, Li J, Jeong KJ, Shao S, Chen H, Tsang YH, Sengupta S, Wang Z, Bhavana VH, Tran R, Soewito S, Minussi DC, Moreno D, Kong K, Dogruluk T, Lu H, Gao J, Tokheim C, Zhou DC, Johnson AM, Zeng J, Ip CKM, Ju Z, Wester M, Yu S, Li Y, Vellano CP, Schultz N, Karchin R, Ding L, Lu Y, Cheung LWT, Chen K, Shaw KR, Meric-Bernstam F, Scott KL, Yi S, Sahni N, Liang H, Mills GB. Cancer Cell. 2018 Mar 12;33(3):450-462.e10. doi: 10.1016/j.ccell.2018.01.021. PubMed 29533785.
Backbone
  Vector backbone: pHAGE
  Vector type: Lentiviral
Growth in bacteria
  Bacterial resistance: Ampicillin, 100 μg/mL
  Growth temperature: 37°C
  Growth strain: Stbl3
  Copy number: High Copy
Gene/Insert
  Gene/Insert name: MEOX2
  Species: H. sapiens (human)
  Mutation: H76_H77delinsH
  Entrez Gene: MEOX2 (a.k.a. GAX, MOX2)
  Cloning method: Gateway Cloning
Terms and licenses: Academic/Nonprofit Terms; Industry Terms: Not Available to Industry
How to cite: pHAGE-MEOX2-H76_H77delinsH was a gift from Gordon Mills & Kenneth Scott (Addgene plasmid # 116433)
