[The description below was written by a language model from this plasmid's Addgene catalogue record and pLannotate feature annotations shown in this document.]
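Description:
pHAGE-MEOX2-H76_H77delinsH is an HIV-1-derived lentiviral expression plasmid of about 9.4 kb, built on the pHAGE backbone to deliver a mutant allele of the human homeobox gene MEOX2 (also called GAX or MOX2). The allele carries an in-frame change in which histidines 76 and 77 are replaced by a single histidine, a one-residue deletion. In bacteria the plasmid is maintained by a high-copy ColE1/pUC-type origin and selected with ampicillin through the bla gene. It is propagated in a recombination-deficient strain, as is usual for LTR-containing vectors.

The transfer cassette is flanked by a truncated 5' LTR and a self-inactivating ΔU3 3' LTR. It contains the Ψ packaging signal with an adjoining gag fragment, the Rev response element for nuclear export of the genomic RNA, and the cPPT/CTS element, which aids nuclear import in transduced cells. Within this frame, the constitutive human EF-1α promoter drives the MEOX2 open reading frame, which sits between attB1 and attB2 sites left by Gateway recombination. Downstream, an EMCV IRES links puromycin N-acetyltransferase to the same transcript, so transduced cells can be selected with puromycin. A WPRE enhances transcript expression.

A V5 epitope sequence is annotated after attB2, separated from the insert by T3 and T7 promoter and attB4 remnants. The record does not indicate whether it is fused in frame to MEOX2. The construct comes from a collection made for systematic functional annotation of somatic cancer mutations, where stable expression of a variant allows comparison with the wild-type gene.
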