Features (pLannotate 1.2.2; 30 found; start..end, strand, type, name):
    377..634     +  LTR            5' LTR (truncated): truncated 5' long terminal repeat (LTR) from HIV-1
    681..806     +  misc_feature   HIV-1 Ψ: packaging signal of human immunodeficiency virus type 1
    790..1128    +  CDS            HIV-1 gag (fragment): gag protein from human immunodeficiency virus 1; gag
   1303..1536    +  misc_feature   RRE: The Rev response element (RRE) of HIV-1 allows for Rev-dependent mRNA export from the nucleus to the cytoplasm.
   1913..2013    +  CDS            Rev (fragment): human immunodeficiency virus 1 (HIV-1) Rev protein; rev; enhances nuclear export of unspliced and incompletely spliced viral mRNAs
   2058..2175    +  misc_feature   cPPT/CTS: central polypurine tract and central termination sequence of HIV-1
   2223..3401    +  promoter       EF-1α promoter: strong constitutive promoter for human elongation factor EF-1α
   3422..3442    +  protein_bind   attB1: mutant version of attB; core recombination site for the Gateway® BP reaction BP Clonase™
   3448..4356    +  CDS            MEOX2: MEOX2_HUMAN - Also known as GAX From Homo sapiens (Human).
   4361..4385    -  protein_bind   attB2: mutant version of attB; recombination site for the Gateway® BP reaction BP Clonase™
   4393..4411    +  promoter       T3 promoter: promoter for bacteriophage T3 RNA polymerase
   4437..4455    -  promoter       T7 promoter: promoter for bacteriophage T7 RNA polymerase
   4461..4479    -  protein_bind   attB4 (fragment): mutant version of attB; core recombination site for the Gateway® BP reaction BP Clonase™
   4535..4576    +  CDS            V5 tag: epitope tag from simian virus 5
   4702..5164    +  misc_feature   IRES: internal ribosome entry site (IRES) of the encephalomyocarditis virus (EMCV)
   5178..5775    +  CDS            PuroR (fragment): puromycin N-acetyltransferase; pac from Streptomyces; confers resistance to puromycin
   5791..6379    +  misc_feature   WPRE: woodchuck hepatitis virus posttranscriptional regulatory element
   6387..6452    +  CDS            nef (fragment): NEF_HV1Z2 - Experimental evidence at protein level: Swiss-Prot protein existence level 1. Extracellular Nef protein targets CD4(+) T-lymphocytes for apoptosis by interacting with CXCR4 surface receptors. From Human immunodeficiency virus type 1 group M subtype D (isolate Z2/CDC-Z34) (HIV-1).
   6454..6687    +  LTR            3' LTR (ΔU3): self-inactivating 3' long terminal repeat (LTR) from HIV-1
   6892..6996    +  promoter       AmpR promoter: bla
   6997..7857    +  CDS            AmpR: β-lactamase; bla; confers resistance to ampicillin, carbenicillin, and related antibiotics
   8028..8616    +  rep_origin     ori: high-copy-number ColE1/pMB1/pBR322/pUC origin of replication
   8799..8853    +  CDS            lacI (fragment): lac repressor; lacI; The lac repressor binds to the lac operator to inhibit transcription in E. coli. This inhibition can be relieved by adding lactose or isopropyl-β-D-thiogalactopyranoside (IPTG).
   8859..8952    +  rep_origin     SV40 ori (fragment): SV40 origin of replication
   8977..9014    +  CDS            lacI (fragment): lac repressor; lacI; The lac repressor binds to the lac operator to inhibit transcription in E. coli. This inhibition can be relieved by adding lactose or isopropyl-β-D-thiogalactopyranoside (IPTG).
   9027..9048    +  protein_bind   CAP binding site: CAP binding activates transcription in the presence of cAMP. E. coli catabolite activator protein
   9063..9093    +  promoter       lac promoter: promoter for the E. coli lac operon
   9101..9117    +  protein_bind   lac operator: The lac repressor binds to the lac operator to inhibit transcription in E. coli. This inhibition can be relieved by adding lactose or isopropyl-β-D-thiogalactopyranoside (IPTG). lac repressor encoded by lacI
   9151..9234    +  polyA_signal   SV40 poly(A) signal (fragment): SV40 polyadenylation signal
   9401..329     +  CDS            nef (fragment) (across the origin): NEF_HV1BR - Experimental evidence at protein level: Swiss-Prot protein existence level 1. Extracellular Nef protein targets CD4(+) T-lymphocytes for apoptosis by interacting with CXCR4 surface receptors (PubMed:14990729). From Human immunodeficiency virus type 1 group M subtype B (isolate BRU/LAI) (HIV-1).
>Addgene plasmid #116433 | pHAGE-MEOX2-H76_H77delinsH | addgene full sequence | sequence record 252432 | Addgene NGS Result
TGGAAGGGCTAATTCACTCCCAAAGAAGACAAGATATCCTTGATCTGTGGATCTACCACACACAAGGCTA
CTTCCCTGATTAGCAGAACTACACACCAGGGCCAGGGGTCAGATATCCACTGACCTTTGGATGGTGCTAC
AAGCTAGTACCAGTTGAGCCAGATAAGGTAGAAGAGGCCAATAAAGGAGAGAACACCAGCTTGTTACACC
CTGTGAGCCTGCATGGGATGGATGACCCGGAGAGAGAAGTGTTAGAGTGGAGGTTTGACAGCCGCCTAGC
ATTTCATCACGTGGCCCGAGAGCTGCATCCGGAGTACTTCAAGAACTGCTGATATCGAGCTTGCTACAAG
GGACTTTCCGCTGGGGACTTTCCAGGGAGGCGTGGCCTGGGCGGGACTGGGGAGTGGCGAGCCCTCAGAT
CCTGCATATAAGCAGCTGCTTTTTGCCTGTACTGGGTCTCTCTGGTTAGACCAGATCTGAGCCTGGGAGC
TCTCTGGCTAACTAGGGAACCCACTGCTTAAGCCTCAATAAAGCTTGCCTTGAGTGCTTCAAGTAGTGTG
TGCCCGTCTGTTGTGTGACTCTGGTAACTAGAGATCCCTCAGACCCTTTTAGTCAGTGTGGAAAATCTCT
AGCAGTGGCGCCCGAACAGGGACTTGAAAGCGAAAGGGAAACCAGAGGAGCTCTCTCGACGCAGGACTCG
GCTTGCTGAAGCGCGCACGGCAAGAGGCGAGGGGCGGCGACTGGTGAGTACGCCAAAAATTTTGACTAGC
GGAGGCTAGAAGGAGAGAGATGGGTGCGAGAGCGTCAGTATTAAGCGGGGGAGAATTAGATCGCGATGGG
AAAAAATTCGGTTAAGGCCAGGGGGAAAGAAAAAATATAAATTAAAACATATAGTATGGGCAAGCAGGGA
GCTAGAACGATTCGCAGTTAATCCTGGCCTGTTAGAAACATCAGAAGGCTGTAGACAAATACTGGGACAG
CTACAACCATCCCTTCAGACAGGATCAGAAGAACTTAGATCATTATATAATACAGTAGCAACCCTCTATT
GTGTGCATCAAAGGATAGAGATAAAAGACACCAAGGAAGCTTTAGACAAGATAGAGGAAGAGCAAAACAA
AAGTAAGACCACCGCACAGCAAGCGGCCGGCCGCTGATCTTCAGACCTGGAGGAGGAGATATGAGGGACA
ATTGGAGAAGTGAATTATATAAATATAAAGTAGTAAAAATTGAACCATTAGGAGTAGCACCCACCAAGGC
AAAGAGAAGAGTGGTGCAGAGAGAAAAAAGAGCAGTGGGAATAGGAGCTTTGTTCCTTGGGTTCTTGGGA
GCAGCAGGAAGCACTATGGGCGCAGCGTCAATGACGCTGACGGTACAGGCCAGACAATTATTGTCTGGTA
TAGTGCAGCAGCAGAACAATTTGCTGAGGGCTATTGAGGCGCAACAGCATCTGTTGCAACTCACAGTCTG
GGGCATCAAGCAGCTCCAGGCAAGAATCCTGGCTGTGGAAAGATACCTAAAGGATCAACAGCTCCTGGGG
ATTTGGGGTTGCTCTGGAAAACTCATTTGCACCACTGCTGTGCCTTGGAATGCTAGTTGGAGTAATAAAT
CTCTGGAACAGATTTGGAATCACACGACCTGGATGGAGTGGGACAGAGAAATTAACAATTACACAAGCTT
AATACACTCCTTAATTGAAGAATCGCAAAACCAGCAAGAAAAGAATGAACAAGAATTATTGGAATTAGAT
AAATGGGCAAGTTTGTGGAATTGGTTTAACATAACAAATTGGCTGTGGTATATAAAATTATTCATAATGA
TAGTAGGAGGCTTGGTAGGTTTAAGAATAGTTTTTGCTGTACTTTCTATAGTGAATAGAGTTAGGCAGGG
ATATTCACCATTATCGTTTCAGACCCACCTCCCAACCCCGAGGGGACCCGACAGGCCCGAAGGAATAGAA
GAAGAAGGTGGAGAGAGAGACAGAGACAGATCCATTCGATTAGTGAACGGATCTCGACGGTATCGCCGAA
TTCACAAATGGCAGTATTCATCCACAATTTTAAAAGAAAAGGGGGGATTGGGGGGTACAGTGCAGGGGAA
AGAATAGTAGACATAATAGCAACAGACATACAAACTAAAGAATTACAAAAACAAATTACAAAAATTCAAA
ATTTTCGGGTTTATTACAGGGACAGCAGAGATCCAGTTTGGACTAGTCGTGAGGCTCCGGTGCCCGTCAG
TGGGCAGAGCGCACATCGCCCACAGTCCCCGAGAAGTTGGGGGGAGGGGTCGGCAATTGAACCGGTGCCT
AGAGAAGGTGGCGCGGGGTAAACTGGGAAAGTGATGTCGTGTACTGGCTCCGCCTTTTTCCCGAGGGTGG
GGGAGAACCGTATATAAGTGCAGTAGTCGCCGTGAACGTTCTTTTTCGCAACGGGTTTGCCGCCAGAACA
CAGGTAAGTGCCGTGTGTGGTTCCCGCGGGCCTGGCCTCTTTACGGGTTATGGCCCTTGCGTGCCTTGAA
TTACTTCCACCTGGCTGCAGTACGTGATTCTTGATCCCGAGCTTCGGGTTGGAAGTGGGTGGGAGAGTTC
GAGGCCTTGCGCTTAAGGAGCCCCTTCGCCTCGTGCTTGAGTTGAGGCCTGGCCTGGGCGCTGGGGCCGC
CGCGTGCGAATCTGGTGGCACCTTCGCGCCTGTCTCGCTGCTTTCGATAAGTCTCTAGCCATTTAAAATT
TTTGATGACCTGCTGCGACGCTTTTTTTCTGGCAAGATAGTCTTGTAAATGCGGGCCAAGATCTGCACAC
TGGTATTTCGGTTTTTGGGGCCGCGGGCGGCGACGGGGCCCGTGCGTCCCAGCGCACATGTTCGGCGAGG
CGGGGCCTGCGAGCGCGGCCACCGAGAATCGGACGGGGGTAGTCTCAAGCTGGCCGGCCTGCTCTGGTGC
CTGGCCTCGCGCCGCCGTGTATCGCCCCGCCCTGGGCGGCAAGGCTGGCCCGGTCGGCACCAGTTGCGTG
AGCGGAAAGATGGCCGCTTCCCGGCCCTGCTGCAGGGAGCTCAAAATGGAGGACGCGGCGCTCGGGAGAG
CGGGCGGGTGAGTCACCCACACAAAGGAAAAGGGCCTTTCCGTCCTCAGCCGTCGCTTCATGTGACTCCA
CGGAGTACCGGGCGCCGTCCAGGCACCTCGATTAGTTCTCGAGCTTTTGGAGTACGTCGTCTTTAGGTTG
GGGGGAGGGGTTTTATGCGATGGAGTTTCCCCACACTGAGTGGGTGGAGACTGAAGTTAGGCCAGCTTGG
CACTTGATGTAATTCTCCTTGGAATTTGCCCTTTTTGAGTTTGGATCTTGGTTCATTCTCAAGCCTCAGA
CAGTGGTTCAAAGTTTTTTTCTTCCATTTCAGGTGTCGTGAAGCGGCCCTGCAGATATCAACAAGTTTGT
ACAAAAAAGCAGGCACCATGGAACACCCGCTCTTTGGCTGCCTGCGCAGCCCTCACGCCACGGCGCAAGG
CTTGCACCCGTTCTCCCAATCCTCTCTCGCCCTCCATGGAAGATCTGACCATATGTCTTACCCCGAGCTC
TCTACTTCTTCCTCATCTTGCATAATCGCGGGATACCCCAACGAAGAGGGCATGTTTGCCAGCCAGCATC
ACAGGGGGCACCACCACCACCACCACCACCACCATCACCACCATCAGCAGCAGCAGCACCAGGCTCTGCA
AACCAACTGGCACCTCCCGCAGATGTCTTCCCCACCGAGTGCGGCTCGGCACAGCCTCTGCCTCCAGCCC
GACTCTGGAGGGCCCCCAGAGTTGGGGAGCAGCCCGCCCGTCCTGTGCTCCAACTCTTCCAGCTTGGGCT
CCAGCACCCCGACTGGGGCCGCGTGCGCGCCGGGGGACTACGGCCGCCAGGCACTGTCACCTGCGGAGGC
GGAGAAGCGAAGCGGCGGCAAGAGGAAAAGCGACAGCTCAGACTCCCAGGAAGGAAATTACAAGTCAGAA
GTCAACAGCAAACCCAGGAAAGAAAGGACAGCATTTACCAAAGAGCAAATCAGAGAACTTGAAGCAGAAT
TTGCCCATCATAATTATCTCACCAGACTGAGGCGATACGAGATAGCAGTGAATCTGGATCTCACTGAAAG
ACAGGTGAAAGTCTGGTTCCAAAACAGGCGGATGAAGTGGAAGAGGGTAAAGGGTGGACAGCAAGGAGCT
GCGGCTCGGGAAAAGGAACTGGTGAATGTGAAAAAGGGAACACTTCTCCCATCAGAGCTGTCGGGAATTG
GTGCAGCCACCCTCCAGCAAACAGGGGACTCTATAGCAAATGAAGACAGTCACGACAGTGACCACAGCTC
AGAGCATGCGCACTTATAGAACCCAGCTTTCTTGTACAAAGTGGTGATATCCAATTAACCCTCACTAAAG
GGTGTGTTATTTGTTTGTAAAGTATCCCTATAGTGAGTCGTATTACCACCCAACTTTTCTATACAAAGTG
GTTGATATCCAGCACAGTGGCGGCCGCTCGAGTCTAGAGGGCCCGCGGTTCGAAGGTAAGCCTATCCCTA
ACCCTCTCCTCGGTCTCGATTCTACGCGTACCGGTTAGTAATGAGATCCCTCCCCCCCCCCTAACGTTAC
TGGCCGAAGCCGCTTGGAATAAGGCCGGTGTGCGTTTGTCTATATGTTATTTTCCACCATATTGCCGTCT
TTTGGCAATGTGAGGGCCCGGAAACCTGGCCCTGTCTTCTTGACGAGCATTCCTAGGGGTCTTTCCCCTC
TCGCCAAAGGAATGCAAGGTCTGTTGAATGTCGTGAAGGAAGCAGTTCCTCTGGAAGCTTCTTGAAGACA
AACAACGTCTGTAGCGACCCTTTGCAGGCAGCGGAACCCCCCACCTGGCGACAGGTGCCTCTGCGGCCAA
AAGCCACGTGTATAAGATACACCTGCAAAGGCGGCACAACCCCAGTGCCACGTTGTGAGTTGGATAGTTG
TGGAAAGAGTCAAATGGCTCTCCTCAAGCGTATTCAACAAGGGGCTGAAGGATGCCCAGAAGGTACCCCA
TTGTATGGGATCTGATCTGGGGCCTCGGTGCACATGCTTTACATGTGTTTAGTCGAGGTTAAAAAAACGT
CTAGGCCCCCCGAACCACGGGGACGTGGTTTTCCTTTGAAAAACACGATGATAATATGGCCACACATATG
ACCGAGTACAAGCCCACGGTGCGCCTCGCCACCCGCGACGACGTCCCCAGGGCCGTACGCACCCTCGCCG
CCGCGTTCGCCGACTACCCCGCCACGCGCCACACCGTCGATCCGGACCGCCACATCGAGCGGGTCACCGA
GCTGCAAGAACTCTTCCTCACGCGCGTCGGGCTCGACATCGGCAAGGTGTGGGTCGCGGACGACGGCGCC
GCGGTGGCGGTCTGGACCACGCCGGAGAGCGTCGAAGCGGGGGCGGTGTTCGCCGAGATCGGCCCGCGCA
TGGCCGAGTTGAGCGGTTCCCGGCTGGCCGCGCAGCAACAGATGGAAGGCCTCCTGGCGCCGCACCGGCC
CAAGGAGCCCGCGTGGTTCCTGGCCACCGTCGGCGTCTCGCCCGACCACCAGGGCAAGGGTCTGGGCAGC
GCCGTCGTGCTCCCCGGAGTGGAGGCGGCCGAGCGCGCCGGGGTGCCCGCCTTCCTGGAGACCTCCGCGC
CCCGCAACCTCCCCTTCTACGAGCGGCTCGGCTTCACCGTCACCGCCGACGTCGAGGTGCCCGAAGGACC
GCGCACCTGGTGCATGACCCGCAAGCCCGGTGCCTAAATCGATAGATCCTAATCAACCTCTGGATTACAA
AATTTGTGAAAGATTGACTGGTATTCTTAACTATGTTGCTCCTTTTACGCTATGTGGATACGCTGCTTTA
ATGCCTTTGTATCATGCTATTGCTTCCCGTATGGCTTTCATTTTCTCCTCCTTGTATAAATCCTGGTTGC
TGTCTCTTTATGAGGAGTTGTGGCCCGTTGTCAGGCAACGTGGCGTGGTGTGCACTGTGTTTGCTGACGC
AACCCCCACTGGTTGGGGCATTGCCACCACCTGTCAGCTCCTTTCCGGGACTTTCGCTTTCCCCCTCCCT
ATTGCCACGGCGGAACTCATCGCCGCCTGCCTTGCCCGCTGCTGGACAGGGGCTCGGCTGTTGGGCACTG
ACAATTCCGTGGTGTTGTCGGGGAAATCATCGTCCTTTCCTTGGCTGCTCGCCTGTGTTGCCACCTGGAT
TCTGCGCGGGACGTCCTTCTGCTACGTCCCTTCGGCCCTCAATCCAGCGGACCTTCCTTCCCGCGGCCTG
CTGCCGGCTCTGCGGCCTCTTCCGCGTCTTCGCCTTCGCCCTCAGACGAGTCGGATCTCCCTTTGGGCCG
CCTCCCCGCCTGAGATCCTTTAAGACCAATGACTTACAAGGCAGCTGTAGATCTTAGCCACTTTTTAAAA
GAAAAGGGGGGACTGGAAGGGCTAATTCACTCCCAACGAAGACAAGATCTGCTTTTTGCTTGTACTGGGT
CTCTCTGGTTAGACCAGATCTGAGCCTGGGAGCTCTCTGGCTAACTAGGGAACCCACTGCTTAAGCCTCA
ATAAAGCTTGCCTTGAGTGCTTCAAGTAGTGTGTGCCCGTCTGTTGTGTGACTCTGGTAACTAGAGATCC
CTCAGACCCTTTTAGTCAGTGTGGAAAATCTCTAGCAGTAGTAGTTCATGTCATCTTATTATTCAGTATT
TATAACTTGCAAAGAAATGAATATCAGAGAGTGAGAGGCCCGGGTTAATTAAGGAAAGGGCTAGATCATT
CTTGAAGACGAAAGGGCCTCGTGATACGCCTATTTTTATAGGTTAATGTCATGATAATAATGGTTTCTTA
GACGTCAGGTGGCACTTTTCGGGGAAATGTGCGCGGAACCCCTATTTGTTTATTTTTCTAAATACATTCA
AATATGTATCCGCTCATGAGACAATAACCCTGATAAATGCTTCAATAATATTGAAAAAGGAAGAGTATGA
GTATTCAACATTTCCGTGTCGCCCTTATTCCCTTTTTTGCGGCATTTTGCCTTCCTGTTTTTGCTCACCC
AGAAACGCTGGTGAAAGTAAAAGATGCTGAAGATCAGTTGGGTGCACGAGTGGGTTACATCGAACTGGAT
CTCAACAGCGGTAAGATCCTTGAGAGTTTTCGCCCCGAAGAACGTTTTCCAATGATGAGCACTTTTAAAG
TTCTGCTATGTGGCGCGGTATTATCCCGTGTTGACGCCGGGCAAGAGCAACTCGGTCGCCGCATACACTA
TTCTCAGAATGACTTGGTTGAGTACTCACCAGTCACAGAAAAGCATCTTACGGATGGCATGACAGTAAGA
GAATTATGCAGTGCTGCCATAACCATGAGTGATAACACTGCGGCCAACTTACTTCTGACAACGATCGGAG
GACCGAAGGAGCTAACCGCTTTTTTGCACAACATGGGGGATCATGTAACTCGCCTTGATCGTTGGGAACC
GGAGCTGAATGAAGCCATACCAAACGACGAGCGTGACACCACGATGCCTGTAGCAATGGCAACAACGTTG
CGCAAACTATTAACTGGCGAACTACTTACTCTAGCTTCCCGGCAACAATTAATAGACTGGATGGAGGCGG
ATAAAGTTGCAGGACCACTTCTGCGCTCGGCCCTTCCGGCTGGCTGGTTTATTGCTGATAAATCTGGAGC
CGGTGAGCGTGGGTCTCGCGGTATCATTGCAGCACTGGGGCCAGATGGTAAGCCCTCCCGTATCGTAGTT
ATCTACACGACGGGGAGTCAGGCAACTATGGATGAACGAAATAGACAGATCGCTGAGATAGGTGCCTCAC
TGATTAAGCATTGGTAACTGTCAGACCAAGTTTACTCATATATACTTTAGATTGATTTAAAACTTCATTT
TTAATTTAAAAGGATCTAGGTGAAGATCCTTTTTGATAATCTCATGACCAAAATCCCTTAACGTGAGTTT
TCGTTCCACTGAGCGTCAGACCCCGTAGAAAAGATCAAAGGATCTTCTTGAGATCCTTTTTTTCTGCGCG
TAATCTGCTGCTTGCAAACAAAAAAACCACCGCTACCAGCGGTGGTTTGTTTGCCGGATCAAGAGCTACC
AACTCTTTTTCCGAAGGTAACTGGCTTCAGCAGAGCGCAGATACCAAATACTGTTCTTCTAGTGTAGCCG
TAGTTAGGCCACCACTTCAAGAACTCTGTAGCACCGCCTACATACCTCGCTCTGCTAATCCTGTTACCAG
TGGCTGCTGCCAGTGGCGATAAGTCGTGTCTTACCGGGTTGGACTCAAGACGATAGTTACCGGATAAGGC
GCAGCGGTCGGGCTGAACGGGGGGTTCGTGCACACAGCCCAGCTTGGAGCGAACGACCTACACCGAACTG
AGATACCTACAGCGTGAGCTATGAGAAAGCGCCACGCTTCCCGAAGGGAGAAAGGCGGACAGGTATCCGG
TAAGCGGCAGGGTCGGAACAGGAGAGCGCACGAGGGAGCTTCCAGGGGGAAACGCCTGGTATCTTTATAG
TCCTGTCGGGTTTCGCCACCTCTGACTTGAGCGTCGATTTTTGTGATGCTCGTCAGGGGGGCGGAGCCTA
TGGAAAAACGCCAGCAACGCGGCCTTTTTACGGTTCCTGGCCTTTTGCTGGCCTTTTGCTCACATGTTCT
TTCCTGCGTTATCCCCTGATTCTGTGGATAACCGTATTACCGCCTTTGAGTGAGCTGATACCGCTCGCCG
CAGCCGAACGACCGAGCGCAGCGAGTCAGTGAGCGAGGAAGCGGAAGAGCGCCCAATACGCAAACCGCCT
CTCCCCGCGCGTTGGCCGATTCATTAATGCAGCAAGCTCATGGCTGACTAATTTTTTTTATTTATGCAGA
GGCCGAGGCCGCCTCGGCCTCTGAGCTATTCCAGAAGTAGTGAGGAGGCTTTTTTGGAGGCCTAGGCTTT
TGCAAAAAGCTCCCCGTGGCACGACAGGTTTCCCGACTGGAAAGCGGGCAGTGAGCGCAACGCAATTAAT
GTGAGTTAGCTCACTCATTAGGCACCCCAGGCTTTACACTTTATGCTTCCGGCTCGTATGTTGTGTGGAA
TTGTGAGCGGATAACAATTTCACACAGGAAACAGCTATGACATGATTACGAATTTCACAAATAAAGCATT
TTTTTCACTGCATTCTAGTTGTGGTTTGTCCAAACTCATCAATGTATCTTATCATGTCTGGATCAACTGG
ATAACTCAAGCTAACCAAAATCATCCCAAACTTCCCACCCCATACCCTATTACCACTGCCAATTACCTGT
GGTTTCATTTACTCTAAACCTGTGATTCCTCTGAATTATTTTCATTTTAAAGAAATTGTATTTGTTAAAT
ATGTACTACAAACTTAGTAGT
