>Addgene plasmid #116433 | pHAGE-MEOX2-H76_H77delinsH | depositor partial sequence | sequence record 219307 | insert
ATGGAACACCCGCTCTTTGGCTGCCTGCGCAGCCCTCACGCCACGGCGCAAGGCTTGCACCCGTTCTCCC
AATCCTCTCTCGCCCTCCATGGAAGATCTGACCATATGTCTTACCCCGAGCTCTCTACTTCTTCCTCATC
TTGCATAATCGCGGGATACCCCAACGAAGAGGGCATGTTTGCCAGCCAGCATCACAGGGGGCACCACCAC
CACCACCACCACCATCACCACCATCAGCAGCAGCAGCACCAGGCTCTGCAAACCAACTGGCACCTCCCGC
AGATGTCTTCCCCACCGAGTGCGGCTCGGCACAGCCTCTGCCTCCAGCCCGACTCTGGAGGGCCCCCAGA
GTTGGGGAGCAGCCCGCCCGTCCTGTGCTCCAACTCTTCCAGCTTGGGCTCCAGCACCCCGACTGGGGCC
GCGTGCGCGCCGGGGGACTACGGCCGCCAGGCACTGTCACCTGCGGAGGCGGAGAAGCGAAGCGGCGGCA
AGAGGAAAAGCGACAGCTCAGACTCCCAGGAAGGAAATTACAAGTCAGAAGTCAACAGCAAACCCAGGAA
AGAAAGGACAGCATTTACCAAAGAGCAAATCAGAGAACTTGAAGCAGAATTTGCCCATCATAATTATCTC
ACCAGACTGAGGCGATACGAGATAGCAGTGAATCTGGATCTCACTGAAAGACAGGTGAAAGTCTGGTTCC
AAAACAGGCGGATGAAGTGGAAGAGGGTAAAGGGTGGACAGCAAGGAGCTGCGGCTCGGGAAAAGGAACT
GGTGAATGTGAAAAAGGGAACACTTCTCCCATCAGAGCTGTCGGGAATTGGTGCAGCCACCCTCCAGCAA
ACAGGGGACTCTATAGCAAATGAAGACAGTCACGACAGTGACCACAGCTCAGAGCATGCGCACTTATGA
